>Addgene plasmid #26344 | pcDNA3.2/V5 mmu-mir-1968 | depositor partial sequence | sequence record 12428 | Author sequence
TTGGGGAACAGTTTCCTGACTGTGTTTCAGGGTGTGCTGGGGCCTGTGAGCTTGCAAACTGCATGGCTTA
ACTTATAATGATGCTGGAAATGTGAGACCCCGGTATGGGTGGATCTACTGTCAGGGCCACCTCCTCTGCA
GCTGTTAAGGATGGTGGACTATTGTTAGGGCCACCACCTCTGCAGCTGTTAAGGAGGGTGCTCCCTACTT
CCTGTCCAGGCCTCACCCCAGAATCTGACATTCCTGGGATTGTTGTTTCCTCCACATTTGCCCTGCTTGT
TGTCTGTGTCTAGGTTCTCCCTATTTGTAGGAGCACACATCATCTAAGTGG
