>Addgene plasmid #26344 | pcDNA3.2/V5 mmu-mir-1968 | addgene partial sequence | sequence record 32497 | 26344 with CMV-F
CTCTCTGGCTACTAGAGAACCCACTGCTTACTGGCTTATCGAAATTAATACGACTCACTATAGGGAGACC
CAAGCTGGCTAGTTAAGCTATCAACAAGTTTGTACAAAAAAGCAGGCTTTGGGGAACAGTTTCCTGACTG
TGTTTCAGGGTGTGCTGGGGCCTGTGAGCTTGCAAACTGCATGGCTTAACTTATAATGATGCTGGAAATG
TGAGACCCCGGTATGGGTGGATCTACTGTCAGGGCCACCTCCTCTGCAGCTGTTAAGGATGGTGGACTAT
TGTTAGGGCCACCACCTCTGCAGCTGTTAAGGAGGGTGCTCCCTACTTCCTGTCCAGGCCTCACCCCAGA
ATCTGACATTCCTGGGATTGTTGTTTCCTCCACATTTGCCCTGCTTGTTGTCTGTGTCTAGGTTCTCCCT
ATTTGTAGGAGCACACATCATCTAAGTGGACCCAGCTTTCTTGTACAAAGTGGTTGATCTAGAGGGCCCG
CGGTTCGAAGGTAAGCCTATCCCTAACCCTCTCCTCGGTCTCGATTCTACGCGTACCGGTTAGTAATGAG
TTTAAACGGGGGAGGCTAACTGAAACACGGAAGGAGACAATACCGGAAGGAACCCGCGCTATGACGGCAA
TAAAAAGACAGAATAAAACGCACGGGTGTTGGGTCGTTTGTTCATAAACGCGGGGTTCGGTCCCAGGGCT
GGCACTCTGTCGATACCCCACCGAGACCCCATTGGGGCCAATACGCCCGCGTTTCTTCCTTTTCCCCACC
CCACCCCCCAAGTTCGGGTGAAGGCCCAGGGCTCGCAGCCAACGTCGGGGCGGCAGGCCCTGCCATAGCA
GATCTGCGCAGCTGGGGCTCTAGGGGGTA
