[The description below was written by a language model from this plasmid's Addgene catalogue record.]
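Description:
pcDNA3.2/V5 mmu-mir-1968 is a mammalian expression plasmid built on the Invitrogen Gateway destination vector pcDNA3.2/V5-DEST (7711 bp without insert). It is propagated in E. coli under ampicillin selection, and it carries a neomycin resistance marker so that transfected mammalian cells can be selected with G418. The record does not include a feature table. The use of a CMV forward sequencing primer is consistent with the CMV promoter that drives expression in pcDNA3-series vectors, and the V5 reverse primer reflects the V5 epitope coding region that lies downstream of the Gateway cassette in this backbone.

The insert is a 331 bp fragment of mouse genomic DNA containing the mmu-mir-1968 (Mir1968) precursor hairpin. According to the depositor notes, the hairpin and its surrounding regions were amplified from BL6 genomic DNA with primers positioned about 100 nt upstream and downstream. The product was recombined into pDONR221 and then transferred into the destination vector by Gateway cloning. Including the native flanking sequence gives a primary-miRNA-like transcript, the context in which the cellular miRNA processing machinery normally recognises and cleaves a hairpin. Because the insert is a noncoding RNA, the V5 tag of the backbone has no functional role here.

The plasmid comes from a study that experimentally evaluated novel and previously annotated mammalian microRNA genes. It is suited to ectopic expression of the candidate hairpin in cultured mammalian cells, both to test whether it is processed into mature small RNAs and to overexpress the miRNA.
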