Addgene plasmid #26344: pcDNA3.2/V5 mmu-mir-1968
Depositing lab: David Bartel. Depositing organization: Whitehead Institute for Biomedical Research. Publication: Mammalian microRNAs: experimental evaluation of novel and previously annotated genes. Chiang HR, Schoenfeld LW, Ruby JG, Auyeung VC, Spies N, Baek D, Johnston WK, Russ C, Luo S, Babiarz JE, Blelloch R, Schroth GP, Nusbaum C, Bartel DP. Genes Dev. 2010 May 15. 24(10):992-1009. 10.1101/gad.1884710 PubMed 20413612.
Backbone
  Vector backbone: pcDNA3.2/V5-DEST
  Backbone manufacturer: Invitrogen
  Backbone size w/o insert (bp): 7711
  Vector type: Mammalian Expression
  Selectable markers: Neomycin (select with G418)
Growth in bacteria
  Bacterial resistance: Ampicillin, 100 μg/mL
  Growth temperature: 37°C
  Growth strain: DH5alpha
  Copy number: Unknown
Gene/Insert
  Gene/Insert name: mmu-mir-1968 (alt names: mir 1968; mir-1968)
  Species: M. musculus (mouse)
  Insert size (bp): 331
  Entrez Gene: Mir1968 (a.k.a. mmu-mir-1968)
  Cloning method: Gateway Cloning
  Sequencing primers: 5′ CMV-F; 3′ V5 reverse (5′-ACCGAGGAGAGGGTTAGGGAT-3′ )
Terms and licenses: Academic/Nonprofit Terms; Industry Terms: Not Available to Industry
Depositor comments: pre-miRNA hairpins and the surrounding regions were amplified from mouse BL6 genomic DNA using Pfu Polymerase and primers with Gateway (Invitrogen)- compatible ends designed to anneal about 100 nt upstream of and downstream from the miRNA hairpins. PCR products were inserted into Gateway vector pDONR221 and subsequently into pcDNA3.2/V5-DEST.
How to cite: pcDNA3.2/V5 mmu-mir-1968 was a gift from David Bartel (Addgene plasmid # 26344 ; http://n2t.net/addgene:26344 ; RRID:Addgene_26344)
